Addgene plasmid #78193: pJL1603
Purpose: Ce cha-1 expression in SMB, SIA neurons in worms
Depositing lab: Junho Lee. Depositing organization: Seoul National University. Publication: Nictation, a dispersal behavior of the nematode Caenorhabditis elegans, is regulated by IL2 neurons. Lee H, Choi MK, Lee D, Kim HS, Hwang H, Kim H, Park S, Paik YK, Lee J. Nat Neurosci. 2011 Nov 13;15(1):107-12. doi: 10.1038/nn.2975. PubMed 22081161.
Backbone
  Vector backbone: pPD114.108
  Vector type: Worm Expression
Growth in bacteria
  Bacterial resistance: Ampicillin, 100 μg/mL
  Growth temperature: 37°C
  Growth strain: DH5alpha
  Copy number: High Copy
Gene/Insert
  Gene/Insert name: cha-1
  Species: C. elegans (nematode)
  Entrez Gene: cha-1 (a.k.a. CELE_CHA-1)
  Promoter: odr-2
  Cloning method: Restriction Enzyme; 5′ cloning site PstI (not destroyed); 3′ cloning site AgeI (not destroyed)
  Sequencing primers: 5′ M13 reverse; 3′ GFP R
Terms and licenses: Academic/Nonprofit Terms; Industry Terms: Not Available to Industry
How to cite: pJL1603 was a gift from Junho Lee (Addgene plasmid # 78193 ; http://n2t.net/addgene:78193 ; RRID:Addgene_78193)
