[The description below was written by a language model from this plasmid's Addgene catalogue record.]
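Description:
pJL1603 is a worm expression plasmid built on the pPD114.108 backbone, intended for transgenic expression in the nematode Caenorhabditis elegans. It is propagated in E. coli as a high-copy plasmid under ampicillin selection. The record gives no feature table, so the origin of replication, 3′ UTR and any other backbone elements are not documented here.

The payload is the C. elegans gene cha-1, which encodes choline acetyltransferase, the enzyme that synthesises the neurotransmitter acetylcholine. It is placed under the control of the odr-2 promoter, which according to the stated purpose directs expression in the SMB and SIA neurons. The insert was introduced by restriction cloning between PstI and AgeI sites, both of which remain intact. A GFP reverse primer is listed for sequencing from the 3′ side, suggesting that a GFP coding sequence lies downstream of the cloning site in the backbone. However, the record does not state whether cha-1 is fused to GFP or whether a fluorescent reporter is actually expressed, and it does not say whether the insert is cDNA or genomic sequence.

Restricting cha-1 expression to a defined subset of neurons is the typical design for cell-specific rescue experiments, in which cholinergic function is restored only in chosen cells of a mutant animal to test whether those cells are responsible for a behaviour. The associated publication concerns the neuronal regulation of nictation, a dispersal behaviour of C. elegans, so this construct fits a series testing which cholinergic neurons contribute to it, although the record does not spell out its exact experimental role.
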