>Addgene plasmid #78193 | pJL1603 | addgene partial sequence | sequence record 147323 | M13-Rev 5'-CAGGAAACAGCTATGACC-3'
AAATGGCTGAAATCACTCACAACGATGGATACGCTAACAACTTGGAAATGAAATAAGCTTGCATGCCTGC
AGTTTGTCTTGATTATCTCACATACTACATTTTTATATCTAATTCTCATCCAAATCTTTAAAAATGTGTT
ATGGATGGTTCCAGTTTTGCCTTTAACGTCTCGACATGAAAACAACTTTTGGATAATTTTATTACAGATA
ATCAGAAAAATGAAATCAATTGCAACCAAAAAACTGCAAAAAATCTATCGATTTAAATGAGAATTTCAAG
TTAACGGTTCTAGTTATTTCTACAGCCGTGCATTCCATAGAAGGCGCCCTTGAGCTTGTTTTCTAATTTA
TTTATTTCCATGTGTGTTCCTATTCGTTTGTGACAATTGGTTTAGCAACCAACACCACGTATTTCTGCCA
TTAGAGAGCACCTTTTTGCCACCTTTCGACTCCCTTACTCTCTTTGTATTAAATGGCCTTTACCTCTTGT
CTAGGTGTTGCTCCTTTTATATGTCCATTGCTCCAGCCGCTTT
