>Addgene plasmid #78193 | pJL1603 | addgene partial sequence | sequence record 147604 | GFP-R 5'-CCATCTAATTCAACAAGAATTGGGACAAC-3'
AGCTTTTCTTAAAATGTTGTAAATCAGTCCTCGGATCACTTCTGAACGCAGTCGGCGCAAAAATCACTCG
ATCCGGTTGAATATTGTACGGGCATCCATAGCCATCGCGGACCACTGCACCATACGTCAGGTAGCAATCA
GGGATATCCAGAGAGGTTGTGACTTGGCTTGTCGACAATGGGAATCGCATAACTTCAGACCACAGAGGAT
CCAGAAACAGTGATGGTATATCTTCTCCGGTCGTTTCTTCCCTTTCCCGGGCGAGACAGAATAGGGCGCA
AAGATGATTGTCGACACCGTAGCCGCTGATGTTCTCCAACGTGACCTTGACCTGCTTGAGCACAGCCTTC
TTAAATAATTCCAGCTTTCTCTCTTTAGACTCCTTCTTGCTCGCCATTGCCGTAACCCATTCCAGCGCCT
CTTGTGTGTTCGCCC
